Addgene plasmid #242461: pLV-puro-EF1A-Tag100-hASB8_G198R
Purpose: Expresses human ASB8 protein with an N-terminal Tag100 along with a puromycin selection marker. The G198R mutation disrupts XPO1 binding.
Depositing lab: Dirk Daelemans. Depositing organization: Katholieke Universiteit Leuven. Publication: SINE compounds activate exportin 1 degradation through an allosteric mechanism. Wing CE, Fung HYJ, Kwanten B, Cagatay T, Niesman AB, Jacquemyn M, Gharghabi M, Permentier B, Shakya B, Nandi R, Ready JM, Kashyap T, Shacham S, Landesman Y, Lapalombella R, Daelemans D, Chook YM. Nat Chem Biol. 2025 Dec;21(12):2002-2013. doi: 10.1038/s41589-025-02058-0. Epub 2025 Nov 21. PubMed 41286136.
Backbone
  Vector backbone: VectorBuilder pLV
  Backbone manufacturer: VectorBuilder
  Backbone size w/o insert (bp): 8495
  Total vector size (bp): 9401
  Vector type: Mammalian Expression, Lentiviral
  Selectable markers: Puromycin
Growth in bacteria
  Bacterial resistance: Ampicillin, 100 μg/mL
  Growth temperature: 37°C
  Growth strain: NEB Stable
  Copy number: High Copy
Gene/Insert
  Gene/Insert name: ASB8
  Species: H. sapiens (human)
  Insert size (bp): 906
  Mutation: G198R
  GenBank ID: NM_024095.5
  Entrez Gene: ASB8 (a.k.a. PP14212)
  Promoter: EF1A
  Tag / fusion protein: Tag100 (N terminal on insert)
  Cloning method: Other
  Sequencing primers: 5′ GGATCTTGGTTCATTCTCAAGCCTC
Terms and licenses: Academic/Nonprofit Terms; Industry Terms: Not Available to Industry
Depositor comments: Please visit https://doi.org/10.1101/2024.10.07.617049 for bioRxiv preprint.
How to cite: pLV-puro-EF1A-Tag100-hASB8_G198R was a gift from Dirk Daelemans (Addgene plasmid # 242461 ; http://n2t.net/addgene:242461 ; RRID:Addgene_242461)
