[The description below was written by a language model from this plasmid's Addgene catalogue record and pLannotate feature annotations shown in this document.]
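Description:
pLV-puro-EF1A-Tag100-hASB8_G198R is a 9.4 kb third-generation-style, self-inactivating HIV-1 lentiviral transfer plasmid built on a VectorBuilder pLV backbone for stable expression in mammalian cells. In bacteria it is maintained through a high-copy ColE1/pUC origin and ampicillin resistance (bla); the backbone also carries an f1 origin, an SV40 origin and residual lac/T7/T3 cloning-vector elements. Viral genomic RNA is transcribed from an RSV promoter fused to a truncated 5' LTR, which removes the need for Tat. It contains the Ψ packaging signal with a gag fragment, the Rev response element for nuclear export of unspliced RNA, and the cPPT/CTS to aid nuclear import of the provirus. The ΔU3 3' LTR, followed by an SV40 polyadenylation signal, inactivates LTR promoter activity after integration.

The payload is human ASB8, an ankyrin repeat and SOCS-box protein thought to act as a substrate-recognition subunit of an Elongin-Cullin-SOCS-box E3 ubiquitin ligase. It is driven by the human EF1A promoter with its intron A and flanked by Gateway attB sites left over from vector assembly. The record states that an N-terminal Tag100 epitope is fused to the insert. The tag is not separately annotated, but the gap between attB1 and the annotated ASB8 coding sequence is consistent with it. The G198R substitution is described as disrupting binding to exportin 1 (XPO1). A WPRE downstream of the coding sequence enhances transcript expression, and a separate mouse PGK promoter drives puromycin N-acetyltransferase for selection of transduced cells. The construct serves as a binding-deficient ASB8 variant, apparently for studies of compound-induced XPO1 degradation, presumably for comparison with wild-type ASB8.
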