Features (pLannotate 1.2.2; 32 found; start..end, strand, type, name):
      3..229     +  promoter       RSV promoter: Rous sarcoma virus enhancer/promoter
    230..410     +  LTR            5' LTR (truncated): truncated 5' long terminal repeat (LTR) from HIV-1
    457..582     +  misc_feature   HIV-1 Ψ: packaging signal of human immunodeficiency virus type 1
    566..929     +  CDS            HIV-1 gag (fragment): gag protein from human immunodeficiency virus 1; gag
   1024..1360    +  ncRNA          RRE: Accession: RF00036 - HIV Rev response element
   1685..1785    +  CDS            Rev (fragment): human immunodeficiency virus 1 (HIV-1) Rev protein; rev; enhances nuclear export of unspliced and incompletely spliced viral mRNAs
   1803..1920    +  misc_feature   cPPT/CTS: central polypurine tract and central termination sequence of HIV-1
   1938..1958    +  protein_bind   attB4: mutant version of attB; core recombination site for the Gateway® BP reaction BP Clonase™
   1978..2189    +  promoter       EF-1α core promoter: core promoter for human elongation factor EF-1α
   2190..2299    +  intron         EF-1α intron A (fragment): intron upstream of the start codon of human EF-1α
   2925..3128    +  intron         EF-1α intron A: truncated intron upstream of the start codon of human EF-1α
   3137..3161    +  protein_bind   attB1: mutant version of attB; recombination site for the Gateway® BP reaction BP Clonase™
   3207..4070    +  CDS            ASB8: ASB8_HUMAN - Experimental evidence at protein level: Swiss-Prot protein existence level 1. May be a substrate-recognition component of a SCF-like ECS (Elongin-Cullin-SOCS-box protein) E3 ubiquitin-protein ligase complex which mediates the ubiquitination and subsequent proteasomal degradation of target proteins. From Homo sapiens (Human).
   4074..4098    -  protein_bind   attB2: mutant version of attB; recombination site for the Gateway® BP reaction BP Clonase™
   4116..4704    +  misc_feature   WPRE: woodchuck hepatitis virus posttranscriptional regulatory element
   4735..5234    +  promoter       PGK promoter: mouse phosphoglycerate kinase 1 promoter
   5251..5850    +  CDS            PuroR: puromycin N-acetyltransferase; pac from Streptomyces alboniger; confers resistance to puromycin
   5840..5920    +  CDS            nef (fragment): NEF_HV1Z2 - Experimental evidence at protein level: Swiss-Prot protein existence level 1. Extracellular Nef protein targets CD4(+) T-lymphocytes for apoptosis by interacting with CXCR4 surface receptors. From Human immunodeficiency virus type 1 group M subtype D (isolate Z2/CDC-Z34) (HIV-1).
   5922..6155    +  LTR            3' LTR (ΔU3): self-inactivating 3' long terminal repeat (LTR) from HIV-1
   6227..6348    +  polyA_signal   SV40 poly(A) signal: SV40 polyadenylation signal
   6388..6523    +  rep_origin     SV40 ori: SV40 origin of replication
   6544..6562    -  promoter       T7 promoter: promoter for bacteriophage T7 RNA polymerase
   6570..6725    +  CDS            lacZα (fragment): LacZα fragment of β-galactosidase; lacZ fragment
   6730..7158    +  rep_origin     f1 ori (sequence partly withheld): f1 bacteriophage origin of replication; arrow indicates direction of (+) strand synthesis
   7211..7315    +  promoter       AmpR promoter: bla
   7316..8176    +  CDS            AmpR: β-lactamase; bla; confers resistance to ampicillin, carbenicillin, and related antibiotics
   8347..8935    +  rep_origin     ori: high-copy-number ColE1/pMB1/pBR322/pUC origin of replication
   9118..9210    +  CDS            lacI (fragment): lac repressor; lacI; The lac repressor binds to the lac operator to inhibit transcription in E. coli. This inhibition can be relieved by adding lactose or isopropyl-β-D-thiogalactopyranoside (IPTG).
   9223..9244    +  protein_bind   CAP binding site: CAP binding activates transcription in the presence of cAMP. E. coli catabolite activator protein
   9259..9289    +  promoter       lac promoter: promoter for the E. coli lac operon
   9297..9313    +  protein_bind   lac operator: The lac repressor binds to the lac operator to inhibit transcription in E. coli. This inhibition can be relieved by adding lactose or isopropyl-β-D-thiogalactopyranoside (IPTG). lac repressor encoded by lacI
   9358..9376    +  promoter       T3 promoter: promoter for bacteriophage T3 RNA polymerase
>Addgene plasmid #242461 | pLV-puro-EF1A-Tag100-hASB8_G198R | addgene full sequence | sequence record 488054 | Addgene NGS Result
AATGTAGTCTTATGCAATACTCTTGTAGTCTTGCAACATGGTAACGATGAGTTAGCAACATGCCTTACAA
GGAGAGAAAAAGCACCGTGCATGCCGATTGGTGGAAGTAAGGTGGTACGATCGTGCCTTATTAGGAAGGC
AACAGACGGGTCTGACATGGATTGGACGAACCACTGAATTGCCGCATTGCAGAGATATTGTATTTAAGTG
CCTAGCTCGATACATAAACGGGTCTCTCTGGTTAGACCAGATCTGAGCCTGGGAGCTCTCTGGCTAACTA
GGGAACCCACTGCTTAAGCCTCAATAAAGCTTGCCTTGAGTGCTTCAAGTAGTGTGTGCCCGTCTGTTGT
GTGACTCTGGTAACTAGAGATCCCTCAGACCCTTTTAGTCAGTGTGGAAAATCTCTAGCAGTGGCGCCCG
AACAGGGACTTGAAAGCGAAAGGGAAACCAGAGGAGCTCTCTCGACGCAGGACTCGGCTTGCTGAAGCGC
GCACGGCAAGAGGCGAGGGGCGGCGACTGGTGAGTACGCCAAAAATTTTGACTAGCGGAGGCTAGAAGGA
GAGAGATGGGTGCGAGAGCGTCAGTATTAAGCGGGGGAGAATTAGATCGCGATGGGAAAAAATTCGGTTA
AGGCCAGGGGGAAAGAAAAAATATAAATTAAAACATATAGTATGGGCAAGCAGGGAGCTAGAACGATTCG
CAGTTAATCCTGGCCTGTTAGAAACATCAGAAGGCTGTAGACAAATACTGGGACAGCTACAACCATCCCT
TCAGACAGGATCAGAAGAACTTAGATCATTATATAATACAGTAGCAACCCTCTATTGTGTGCATCAAAGG
ATAGAGATAAAAGGCACCAAGGAAGCTTTAGACAAGATAGAGGAAGAGCAAAACAAAAGTAAGACCACCG
CACAGCAAGCGGCCGCTGATCTTCAGACCTGGAGGAGGAGATATGAGGGACAATTGGAGAAGTGAATTAT
ATAAATATAAAGTAGTAAAAATTGAACCATTAGGAGTAGCACCCACCAAGGCAAAGAGAAGAGTGGTGCA
GAGAGAAAAAAGAGCAGTGGGAATAGGAGCTTTGTTCCTTGGGTTCTTGGGAGCAGCAGGAAGCACTATG
GGCGCAGCGTCAATGACGCTGACGGTACGGGCCAGACAATTATTGTCTGGTATAGTGCAGCAGCAGAACA
ATTTGCTGAGGGCTATTGAGGCGCAACAGCATCTGTTGCAACTCACAGTCTGGGGCATCAAGCAGCTCCA
GGCAAGAATCCTGGCTGTGGAAAGATACCTAAAGGATCAACAGCTCCTGGGGATTTGGGGTTGCTCTGGA
AAACTCATTTGCACCACTGCTGTGCCCTGGAATGCTAGTTGGAGTAATAAATCTCTGGAACAGATTTGGA
ATCACACGACCTGGATGGAGTGGGACAGAGAAATTAACAATTACACAAGCTTAATACACTCCTTAATTGA
AGAATCGCAAAACCAGCAAGAAAAGAATGAACAAGAATTATTGGAATTAGATAAATGGGCAAGTTTGTGG
AATTGGTTTAACATAACAAATTGGCTGTGGTATATAAAATTATTCATAATGATAGTAGGAGGCTTGGTAG
GTTTAAGAATAGTTTTTGCTGTACTTTCTATAGTGAATAGAGTTAGGCAGGGATATTCACCATTATCGTT
TCAGACCCACCTCCCAACCCCGAGGGGACCCGACAGGCCCGAAGGAATAGAAGAAGAAGGTGGAGAGAGA
GACAGAGACAGATCCATTCGATTAGTGAACGGATCTCGACGGTATCGCTAGCTTTTAAAAGAAAAGGGGG
GATTGGGGGGTACAGTGCAGGGGAAAGAATAGTAGACATAATAGCAACAGACATACAAACTAAAGAATTA
CAAAAACAAATTACAAAAATTCAAAATTTTACTAGTGATTATCGGATCAACTTTGTATAGAAAAGTTGGG
CTCCGGTGCCCGTCAGTGGGCAGAGCGCACATCGCCCACAGTCCCCGAGAAGTTGGGGGGAGGGGTCGGC
AATTGAACCGGTGCCTAGAGAAGGTGGCGCGGGGTAAACTGGGAAAGTGATGTCGTGTACTGGCTCCGCC
TTTTTCCCGAGGGTGGGGGAGAACCGTATATAAGTGCAGTAGTCGCCGTGAACGTTCTTTTTCGCAACGG
GTTTGCCGCCAGAACACAGGTAAGTGCCGTGTGTGGTTCCCGCGGGCCTGGCCTCTTTACGGGTTATGGC
CCTTGCGTGCCTTGAATTACTTCCACCTGGCTGCAGTACGTGATTCTTGATCCCGAGCTTCGGGTTGGAA
GTGGGTGGGAGAGTTCGAGGCCTTGCGCTTAAGGAGCCCCTTCGCCTCGTGCTTGAGTTGAGGCCTGGCC
TGGGCGCTGGGGCCGCCGCGTGCGAATCTGGTGGCACCTTCGCGCCTGTCTCGCTGCTTTCGATAAGTCT
CTAGCCATTTAAAATTTTTGATGACCTGCTGCGACGCTTTTTTTCTGGCAAGATAGTCTTGTAAATGCGG
GCCAAGATCTGCACACTGGTATTTCGGTTTTTGGGGCCGCGGGCGGCGACGGGGCCCGTGCGTCCCAGCG
CACATGTTCGGCGAGGCGGGGCCTGCGAGCGCGGCCACCGAGAATCGGACGGGGGTAGTCTCAAGCTGGC
CGGCCTGCTCTGGTGCCTGGTCTCGCGCCGCCGTGTATCGCCCCGCCCTGGGCGGCAAGGCTGGCCCGGT
CGGCACCAGTTGCGTGAGCGGAAAGATGGCCGCTTCCCGGCCCTGCTGCAGGGAGCTCAAAATGGAGGAC
GCGGCGCTCGGGAGAGCGGGCGGGTGAGTCACCCACACAAAGGAAAAGGGCCTTTTCGTCCTCAGCCGTC
GCTTCATGTGACTCCACGGAGTACCGGGCGCCGTCCAGGCACCTCGATTAGTTCTCGAGCTTTTGGAGTA
CGTCGTCTTTAGGTTGGGGGGAGGGGTTTTATGCGATGGAGTTTCCCCACACTGAGTGGGTGGAGACTGA
AGTTAGGCCAGCTTGGCACTTGATGTAATTCTCCTTGGAATTTGCCCTTTTTGAGTTTGGATCTTGGTTC
ATTCTCAAGCCTCAGACAGTGGTTCAAAGTTTTTTTCTTCCATTTCAGGTGTCGTGACAAGTTTGTACAA
AAAAGCAGGCTGCCACCATGGAAGAAACAGCGAGGTTCCAGCCCGGTTACCGGAGTATGAGTTCCAGTAT
GTGGTATATTATGCAGAGCATTCAGAGCAAATACTCTCTCTCCGAGCGCTTAATCCGAACAATTGCTGCC
ATCCGTTCCTTCCCACATGATAATGTAGAGGACCTCATCAGAGGGGGAGCAGATGTGAACTGCACTCATG
GCACACTGAAGCCCTTGCACTGTGCCTGTATGGTGTCAGATGCTGACTGTGTGGAGTTACTTCTGGAAAA
AGGAGCCGAGGTGAATGCCCTGGATGGGTATAACCGAACAGCCCTCCACTATGCAGCAGAGAAAGATGAG
GCTTGTGTGGAGGTCCTATTGGAGTATGGTGCAAACCCCAATGCTTTGGATGGCAACAGAGATACCCCAC
TTCACTGGGCAGCCTTTAAGAACAATGCTGAGTGTGTGCGGGCTCTCCTAGAGAGCGGGGCCTCTGTCAA
TGCCCTGGATTACAACAATGATACACCGCTCAGCTGGGCTGCCATGAAGGGAAATCTTGAGAGTGTCAGC
ATCCTTCTGGATTATGGCGCAGAGGTCAGAGTCATCAACCTAATAGGCCAGACACCCATCTCCCGCCTGG
TGGCTCTGCTAGTCAGGCGACTTGGAACAGAGAAAGAGGACTCTTGCTTTGAGCTCCTCCACAGAGCTGT
TGGACACTTTGAATTGAGGAAAAATGGCACCATGCCACGAGAGGTGGCCAGAGACCCGCAGCTATGTGAA
AAACTGACTGTTCTGTGCTCAGCTCCAGGAACTCTAAAAACACTCGCTCGCTATGCCGTGCGCCGTAGCC
TGGGACTCCAGTATCTCCCCGATGCAGTGAAGGGCCTTCCACTGCCAGCTTCTTTGAAGGAATACCTGTT
ACTTTTAGAATAGACCCAGCTTTCTTGTACAAAGTGGTGATAATCGAATTCCGATAATCAACCTCTGGAT
TACAAAATTTGTGAAAGATTGACTGGTATTCTTAACTATGTTGCTCCTTTTACGCTATGTGGATACGCTG
CTTTAATGCCTTTGTATCATGCTATTGCTTCCCGTATGGCTTTCATTTTCTCCTCCTTGTATAAATCCTG
GTTGCTGTCTCTTTATGAGGAGTTGTGGCCCGTTGTCAGGCAACGTGGCGTGGTGTGCACTGTGTTTGCT
GACGCAACCCCCACTGGTTGGGGCATTGCCACCACCTGTCAGCTCCTTTCCGGGACTTTCGCTTTCCCCC
TCCCTATTGCCACGGCGGAACTCATCGCCGCCTGCCTTGCCCGCTGCTGGACAGGGGCTCGGCTGTTGGG
CACTGACAATTCCGTGGTGTTGTCGGGGAAGCTGACGTCCTTTCCATGGCTGCTCGCCTGTGTTGCCACC
TGGATTCTGCGCGGGACGTCCTTCTGCTACGTCCCTTCGGCCCTCAATCCAGCGGACCTTCCTTCCCGCG
GCCTGCTGCCGGCTCTGCGGCCTCTTCCGCGTCTTCGCCTTCGCCCTCAGACGAGTCGGATCTCCCTTTG
GGCCGCCTCCCCGCATCGGGAATTCCCGCGGTTCGAATTCTACCGGGTAGGGGAGGCGCTTTTCCCAAGG
CAGTCTGGAGCATGCGCTTTAGCAGCCCCGCTGGGCACTTGGCGCTACACAAGTGGCCTCTGGCCTCGCA
CACATTCCACATCCACCGGTAGGCGCCAACCGGCTCCGTTCTTTGGTGGCCCCTTCGCGCCACCTTCTAC
TCCTCCCCTAGTCAGGAAGTTCCCCCCCGCCCCGCGGCTCGCGTCGTGCAGGACGTGACAAATGGAAGTA
GCACGTCTCACTAGTCTCGTGCAGATGGACAGCACCGCTGAGCAATGGAAGCGGGTAGGCCTTTGGGGCA
GCGGCCAATAGCAGCTTTGCTCCTTCGCTTTCTGGGCTCAGAGGCTGGGAAGGGGTGGGTCCGGGGGCGG
GCTCAGGGGCGGGCTCAGGGGCGGGGCGGGCGCCCGAAGGTCCTCCGGAGGCCCGGCATTCTGCACGCTT
CAAAAGCGCACGTCTGCCGCGCTGTTCTCCTCTTCCTCATCTCCGGGCCTTTCGACCTCACGTGGCCACC
ATGACCGAGTACAAGCCCACGGTGCGCCTCGCCACCCGCGACGACGTCCCCAGGGCCGTACGCACCCTCG
CCGCCGCGTTCGCCGACTACCCCGCCACGCGCCACACCGTCGATCCGGACCGCCACATCGAGCGGGTCAC
CGAGCTGCAAGAACTCTTCCTCACGCGCGTCGGGCTCGACATCGGCAAGGTGTGGGTCGCGGACGACGGC
GCCGCGGTGGCGGTCTGGACCACGCCGGAGAGCGTCGAAGCGGGGGCGGTGTTCGCCGAGATCGGCCCGC
GCATGGCCGAGTTGAGCGGTTCCCGGCTGGCCGCGCAGCAACAGATGGAAGGCCTCCTGGCGCCGCACCG
GCCCAAGGAGCCCGCGTGGTTCCTGGCCACCGTCGGCGTCTCGCCCGACCACCAGGGCAAGGGTCTGGGC
AGCGCCGTCGTGCTCCCCGGAGTGGAGGCGGCCGAGCGCGCCGGGGTGCCCGCCTTCCTGGAGACCTCCG
CGCCCCGCAACCTCCCCTTCTACGAGCGGCTCGGCTTCACCGTCACCGCCGACGTCGAGGTGCCCGAAGG
ACCGCGCACCTGGTGCATGACCCGCAAGCCCGGTGCCTGAGGTACCTTTAAGACCAATGACTTACAAGGC
AGCTGTAGATCTTAGCCACTTTTTAAAAGAAAAGGGGGGACTGGAAGGGCTAATTCACTCCCAACGAAGA
CAAGATCTGCTTTTTGCTTGTACTGGGTCTCTCTGGTTAGACCAGATCTGAGCCTGGGAGCTCTCCGGCT
AACTAGGGAACCCACTGCTTAAGCCTCAATAAAGCTTGCCTTGAGTGCTTCAAGTAGTGTGTGCCCGTCT
GTTGTGTGACTCTGGTAACTAGAGATCCCTCAGACCCTTTTAGTCAGTGTGGAAAATCTCTAGCAGTAGT
AGTTCATGTCATCTTATTATTCAGTATTTATAACTTGCAAAGAAATGAATATCAGAGAGTGAGAGGAACT
TGTTTATTGCAGCTTATAATGGTTACAAATAAAGCAATAGCATCACAAATTTCACAAATAAAGCATTTTT
TTCACTGCATTCTAGTTGTGGTTTGTCCAAACTCATCAATGTATCTTATCATGTCTGGCTCTAGCTATCC
CGCCCCTAACTCCGCCCATCCCGCCCCTAACTCCGCCCAGTTCCGCCCATTCTCCGCCCCATGGCTGACT
AATTTTTTTTATTTATGCAGAGGCCGAGGCCGCCTCGGCCTCTGAGCTATTCCAGAAGTAGTGAGGAGGC
TTTTTTGGAGGCCTAGGGACGTACCCAATTCGCCCTATAGTGAGTCGTATTACGCGCGCTCACTGGCCGT
CGTTTTACAACGTCGTGACTGGGAAAACCCTGGCGTTACCCAACTTAATCGCCTTGCAGCACATCCCCCT
TTCGCCAGCTGGCGTAATAGCGAAGAGGCCCGCACCGATCGCCCTTCCCAACAGTTGCGCAGCCTGAATG
GCGAATGGG
[124 nt withheld, positions 6730-6853]
C
[91 nt withheld, positions 6855-6945]
A
[49 nt withheld, positions 6947-6995]
CCTTTGACGTTGGAGTCCACGTTCTTT
[37 nt withheld, positions 7023-7059]
ACCCTATCTCGGTCTATTCTTTTGATTTATAAGGGATTTTGCCGATTTCGGCCTATTGGTTAAAAAATGA
GCTGATTTAACAAAAATTTAACGCGAATTTTAACAAAATATTAACGCTTACAATTTAGGTGGCACTTTTC
GGGGAAATGTGCGCGGAACCCCTATTTGTTTATTTTTCTAAATACATTCAAATATGTATCCGCTCATGAG
ACAATAACCCTGATAAATGCTTCAATAATATTGAAAAAGGAAGAGTATGAGTATTCAACATTTCCGTGTC
GCCCTTATTCCCTTTTTTGCGGCATTTTGCCTTCCTGTTTTTGCTCACCCAGAAACGCTGGTGAAAGTAA
AAGATGCTGAAGATCAGTTGGGTGCACGAGTGGGTTACATCGAACTGGATCTCAACAGCGGTAAGATCCT
TGAGAGTTTTCGCCCCGAAGAACGTTTTCCAATGATGAGCACTTTTAAAGTTCTGCTATGTGGCGCGGTA
TTATCCCGTATTGACGCCGGGCAAGAGCAACTCGGTCGCCGCATACACTATTCTCAGAATGACTTGGTTG
AGTACTCACCAGTCACAGAAAAGCATCTTACGGATGGCATGACAGTAAGAGAATTATGCAGTGCTGCCAT
AACCATGAGTGATAACACTGCGGCCAACTTACTTCTGACAACGATCGGAGGACCGAAGGAGCTAACCGCT
TTTTTGCACAACATGGGGGATCATGTAACTCGCCTTGATCGTTGGGAACCGGAGCTGAATGAAGCCATAC
CAAACGACGAGCGTGACACCACGATGCCTGTAGCAATGGCAACAACGTTGCGCAAACTATTAACTGGCGA
ACTACTTACTCTAGCTTCCCGGCAACAATTAATAGACTGGATGGAGGCGGATAAAGTTGCAGGACCACTT
CTGCGCTCGGCCCTTCCGGCTGGCTGGTTTATTGCTGATAAATCTGGAGCCGGTGAGCGTGGGTCTCGCG
GTATCATTGCAGCACTGGGGCCAGATGGTAAGCCCTCCCGTATCGTAGTTATCTACACGACGGGGAGTCA
GGCAACTATGGATGAACGAAATAGACAGATCGCTGAGATAGGTGCCTCACTGATTAAGCATTGGTAACTG
TCAGACCAAGTTTACTCATATATACTTTAGATTGATTTAAAACTTCATTTTTAATTTAAAAGGATCTAGG
TGAAGATCCTTTTTGATAATCTCATGACCAAAATCCCTTAACGTGAGTTTTCGTTCCACTGAGCGTCAGA
CCCCGTAGAAAAGATCAAAGGATCTTCTTGAGATCCTTTCTTTCTGCGCGTAATCTGCTGCTTGCAAACA
AAAAAACCACCGCTACCAGCGGTGGTTTGTTTGCCGGATCAAGAGCTACCAACTCTTTTTCCGAAGGTAA
CTGGCTTCAGCAGAGCGCAGATACCAAATACTGTTCTTCTAGTGTAGCCGTAGTTAGGCCACCACTTCAA
GAACTCTGTAGCACCGCCTACATACCTCGCTCTGCTAATCCTGTTACCAGTGGCTGCTGCCAGTGGCGAT
AAGTCGTGTCTTACCGGGTTGGACTCAAGACGATAGTTACCGGATAAGGCGCAGCGGTCGGGCTGAACGG
GGGGTTCGTGCACACAGCCCAGCTTGGAGCGAACGACCTACACCGAACTGAGATACCTACAGCGTGAGCT
ATGAGAAAGCGCCACGCTTCCCGAAGAGAGAAAGGCGGACAGGTATCCGGTAAGCGGCAGGGTCGGAACA
GGAGAGCGCACGAGGGAGCTTCCAGGGGGAAACGCCTGGTATCTTTATAGTCCTGTCGGGTTTCGCCACC
TCTGACTTGAGCGTCGATTTTTGTGATGCTCGTCAGGGGGGCGGAGCCTATGGAAAAACGCCAGCAACGC
GGCCTTTTTACGGTTCCTGGCCTTTTGCTGGCCTTTTGCTCACATGTTCTTTCCTGCGTTATCCCCTGAT
TCTGTGGATAACCGTATTACCGCCTTTGAGTGAGCTGATACCGCTCGCCGCAGCCGAACGACCGAGCGCA
GCGAGTCAGTGAGCGAGGAAGCGGAAGAGCGCCCAATACGCAAACCGCCTCTCCCCGCGCGTTGGCCGAT
TCATTAATGCAGCTGGCACGACAGGTTTCCCGACTGGAAAGCGGGCAGTGAGCGCAACGCAATTAATGTG
AGTTAGCTCACTCATTAGGCACCCCAGGCTTTACACTTTATGCTTCCGGCTCGTATGTTGTGTGGAATTG
TGAGCGGATAACAATTTCACACAGGAAACAGCTATGACCATGATTACGCCAAGCGCGCAATTAACCCTCA
CTAAAGGGAACAAAAGCTGGAGCTGCAAGCTT
